Addgene plasmid #68774: pVITRO1-SS-257
Purpose: C Trans V2
Depositing lab: James Collins. Depositing organization: Massachusetts Institute of Technology. Publication: DNA sense-and-respond protein modules for mammalian cells. Slomovic S, Collins JJ. Nat Methods. 2015 Sep 21. doi: 10.1038/nmeth.3585. PubMed 26389572.
Backbone
  Vector backbone: pVITRO1-NEO-MCS
  Backbone manufacturer: invivogen
  Backbone size w/o insert (bp): 6295
  Total vector size (bp): 7336
  Vector type: Mammalian Expression
  Selectable markers: Neomycin (select with G418)
Growth in bacteria
  Bacterial resistance: Kanamycin, 50 μg/mL
  Growth temperature: 37°C
  Growth strain: DH5alpha
  Copy number: High Copy
Gene/Insert
  Gene/Insert name: C-terminal Sensor 1 V2
  Species: Synthetic
  Insert size (bp): 1047
  Tag / fusion protein: flag (N terminal on insert); NLS (N terminal on insert)
Terms and licenses: Academic/Nonprofit Terms; Industry Terms: Not Available to Industry
How to cite: pVITRO1-SS-257 was a gift from James Collins (Addgene plasmid # 68774 ; http://n2t.net/addgene:68774 ; RRID:Addgene_68774)
