[The description below was written by a language model from this plasmid's Addgene catalogue record and pLannotate feature annotations shown in this document.]
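Description:
pVITRO1-SS-257 is a 7.3 kb mammalian expression plasmid built on the pVITRO1-NEO-MCS backbone, a commercial vector designed with two separate expression units. It replicates in E. coli from a high-copy ColE1/pUC-type origin. A single Tn5 NeoR/KanR gene handles selection in both hosts, giving kanamycin resistance in bacteria and G418 resistance in mammalian cells. This marker lies downstream of an FMDV IRES, is preceded by short bacterial promoter-like elements (annotated as tac and T7 fragments), and ends at an EF-1α polyadenylation signal. The arrangement suggests that in mammalian cells the marker is translated from the second transcription unit, whose upstream region is annotated with a CMV enhancer and partial CMV promoter. No coding feature is annotated between that promoter region and the IRES, so the second cloning site may be unoccupied, although the record does not say so.

The payload is a synthetic insert of about 1 kb called "C-terminal Sensor 1 V2". It sits in the first unit under an SV40 enhancer fragment and a mouse EF-1α promoter and is terminated by an SV40 poly(A) signal. The catalogue lists N-terminal FLAG and NLS tags. The feature table detects the FLAG sequence, followed by an unannotated stretch of roughly 600 bp, then the 3' (C-terminal) portion of the yeast VMA1 intein, and finally the VP64 transcriptional activation domain. The record does not identify the unannotated segment; given the associated study on DNA sense-and-respond protein modules, it may encode a DNA-binding domain. The layout fits one half of a split-intein system, in which a partner N-terminal construct binding nearby on target DNA would allow protein trans-splicing and assembly of a functional VP64-bearing transcription factor. The terse purpose field, "C Trans V2", matches that reading but does not spell out the mechanism.
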