Features (pLannotate 1.2.2; 15 found; start..end, strand, type, name):
     51..242     +  promoter       SV40 promoter (fragment): SV40 enhancer and early promoter
    429..1562    +  promoter       mEF-1α promoter (fragment): strong constitutive promoter for mouse elongation factor EF-1α
   1584..1604    +  CDS            3xFLAG (fragment): three tandem FLAG® epitope tags
   2236..2407    +  CDS            Sce VMA intein 3' region (fragment): modified 3' region of the intein from the yeast Vma1 subunit of the vacuolar ATPase (Chong et al., 1998); Saccharomyces cerevisiae VMA1; C-terminal cleavage of this intein can be induced by thiols.
   2467..2616    +  CDS            VP64: tetrameric repeat of the minimal activation domain of herpes simplex virus VP16 (Beerli et al., 1998)
   2648..2769    -  polyA_signal   SV40 poly(A) signal: SV40 polyadenylation signal
   2792..2863    -  CDS            large T antigen (fragment): large T antigen from SV40 (simian virus 40)
   2957..3545    +  rep_origin     ori: high-copy-number ColE1/pMB1/pBR322/pUC origin of replication
   3625..3928    +  enhancer       CMV enhancer: human cytomegalovirus immediate early enhancer
   3930..4029    +  promoter       CMV promoter (fragment): human cytomegalovirus (CMV) immediate early promoter
   5379..5823    +  misc_feature   FMDV IRES: internal ribosome entry site (IRES) of the foot-and-mouth disease virus
   5856..5874    +  promoter       tac promoter (fragment): strong E. coli promoter; hybrid between the trp and lac UV5 promoters
   5894..5912    +  promoter       T7 promoter: promoter for bacteriophage T7 RNA polymerase
   5922..6716    +  CDS            NeoR/KanR: aminoglycoside phosphotransferase from Tn5; aph(3')-II (or nptII); confers resistance to neomycin, kanamycin, and G418 (Geneticin®)
   6763..7335    +  polyA_signal   EF-1α poly(A) signal: human EF-1α polyadenylation signal
>Addgene plasmid #68774 | pVITRO1-SS-257 | depositor full sequence | sequence record 121036 | pVITRO1-SS-257 sequence 7336 bps
CCTGCAGGGCCTGAAATAACCTCTGAAAGAGGAACTTGGTTAGGTACCTTCTGAGGCGGAAAGAACCAGC
TGTGGAATGTGTGTCAGTTAGGGTGTGGAAAGTCCCCAGGCTCCCCAGCAGGCAGAAGTATGCAAAGCAT
GCATCTCAATTAGTCAGCAACCAGGTGTGGAAAGTCCCCAGGCTCCCCAGCAGGCAGAAGTATGCAAAGC
ATGCATCTCAATTAGTCAGCAACCATAGTCCCACTAGTGGAGCCGAGAGTAATTCATACAAAAGGAGGGA
TCGCCTTCGCAAGGGGAGAGCCCAGGGACCGTCCCTAAATTCTCACAGACCCAAATCCCTGTAGCCGCCC
CACGACAGCGCGAGGAGCATGCGCTCAGGGCTGAGCGCGGGGAGAGCAGAGCACACAAGCTCATAGACCC
TGGTCGTGGGGGGGAGGACCGGGGAGCTGGCGCGGGGCAAACTGGGAAAGCGGTGTCGTGTGCTGGCTCC
GCCCTCTTCCCGAGGGTGGGGGAGAACGGTATATAAGTGCGGCAGTCGCCTTGGACGTTCTTTTTCGCAA
CGGGTTTGCCGTCAGAACGCAGGTGAGGGGCGGGTGTGGCTTCCGCGGGCCGCCGAGCTGGAGGTCCTGC
TCCGAGCGGGCCGGGCCCCGCTGTCGTCGGCGGGGATTAGCTGCGAGCATTCCCGCTTCGAGTTGCGGGC
GGCGCGGGAGGCAGAGTGCGAGGCCTAGCGGCAACCCCGTAGCCTCGCCTCGTGTCCGGCTTGAGGCCTA
GCGTGGTGTCCGCGCCGCCGCCGCGTGCTACTCCGGCCGCACTCTGGTCTTTTTTTTTTTTGTTGTTGTT
GCCCTGCTGCCTTCGATTGCCGTTCAGCAATAGGGGCTAACAAAGGGAGGGTGCGGGGCTTGCTCGCCCG
GAGCCCGGAGAGGTCATGGTTGGGGAGGAATGGAGGGACAGGAGTGGCGGCTGGGGCCCGCCCGCCTTCG
GAGCACATGTCCGACGCCACCTGGATGGGGCGAGGCCTGGGGTTTTTCCCGAAGCAACCAGGCTGGGGTT
AGCGTGCCGAGGCCATGTGGCCCCAGCACCCGGCACGATCTGGCTTGGCGGCGCCGCGTTGCCCTGCCTC
CCTAACTAGGGTGAGGCCATCCCGTCCGGCACCAGTTGCGTGCGTGGAAAGATGGCCGCTCCCGGGCCCT
GTTGCAAGGAGCTCAAAATGGAGGACGCGGCAGCCCGGTGGAGCGGGCGGGTGAGTCACCCACACAAAGG
AAGAGGGCCTGGTCCCTCACCGGCTGCTGCTTCCTGTGACCCCGTGGTCCTATCGGCCGCAATAGTCACC
TCGGGCTTTTGAGCACGGCTAGTCGCGGCGGGGGGAGGGGATGTAATGGCGTTGGAGTTTGTTCACATTT
GGTGGGTGGAGACTAGTCAGGCCAGCCTGGCGCTGGAAGTCATTTTTGGAATTTGTCCCCTTGAGTTTTG
AGCGGAGCTAATTCTCGGGCTTCTTAGCGGTTCAAAGGTATCTTTTAAACCCTTTTTTAGGTGTTGTGAA
AACCACCGCTAATTCAAAGCAACCGGTGATATCAAGGATCCATGGACTACAAAGACGATGACGACAAGCC
TAAGAAGAAACGGAAGGTGTCCAGACCTGGGGAGAGGCCATTCCAGTGTCGGATCTGTATGAGAAATTTT
AGCACTATGGCTGTACTGAGGAGACATACAAGAACCCATACAGGCGAGAAGCCCTTTCAGTGCAGGATCT
GCATGCGAAACTTTTCTCGCAGAGAAGTGCTTGAAAACCACCTGCGGACTCATACCGGCGAAAAACCATT
TCAGTGTCGAATTTGCATGCGCAACTTTAGCCAGACAGTGAACTTGGATAGACACCTTAAGACTCATCTG
AGGCAGAAGGACGGGGAGAGACCTTTCCAGTGCAGAATCTGCATGAGAAACTTTTCTAAGAAAGATCATC
TGCACCGCCATACCCGCACCCACACCGGCGAAAAACCCTTCCAGTGCCGCATCTGTATGCGAAATTTTAG
CCAGAGGCCACATCTTACAAATCACCTTAGAACACACACTGGAGAAAAACCATTTCAGTGTCGGATCTGC
ATGCGCAACTTCTCCGTGGGCGCCAGCCTCAAACGCCACCTGAAAACCCACCTGAGGGGATCTGGGGGCG
GATCAGGTGGAGGCTCAGGAGGTGGGTCCGGAGGTGGATCTGGTGGCGGGTCCGGAGGCGGATCCGTTTT
GCTTAACGTTCTTTCGAAGTGTGCCGGCTCTAAAAAATTCAGGCCTGCTCCCGCCGCTGCTTTTGCACGT
GAGTGCCGCGGATTTTATTTCGAGTTACAAGAATTGAAGGAAGACGATTATTATGGGATTACTTTATCTG
ATGATTCTGATCATCAGTTTTTGCTTGCCAACCAGGTTGTCGTCCATAATTGCACCATGACCGAGAAGGG
CAGCGGAGGGCGCGCCGACGCGCTGGACGATTTCGATCTCGACATGCTGGGTTCTGATGCCCTCGATGAC
TTTGACCTGGATATGTTGGGAAGCGACGCATTGGATGACTTTGATCTGGACATGCTCGGCTCCGATGCTC
TGGACGATTTCGATCTCGATATGTTAATTAATTGTTAAGCTAGCTGGCCAGACATGATAAGATACATTGA
TGAGTTTGGACAAACCACAACTAGAATGCAGTGAAAAAAATGCTTTATTTGTGAAATTTGTGATGCTATT
GCTTTATTTGTAACCATTATAAGCTGCAATAAACAAGTTAACAACAACAATTGCATTCATTTTATGTTTC
AGGTTCAGGGGGAGGTGTGGGAGGTTTTTTAAAGCAAGTAAAACCTCTACAAATGTGGTATGGAAATGTT
AATTAACTAGCCATGACCAAAATCCCTTAACGTGAGTTTTCGTTCCACTGAGCGTCAGACCCCGTAGAAA
AGATCAAAGGATCTTCTTGAGATCCTTTTTTTCTGCGCGTAATCTGCTGCTTGCAAACAAAAAAACCACC
GCTACCAGCGGTGGTTTGTTTGCCGGATCAAGAGCTACCAACTCTTTTTCCGAAGGTAACTGGCTTCAGC
AGAGCGCAGATACCAAATACTGTTCTTCTAGTGTAGCCGTAGTTAGGCCACCACTTCAAGAACTCTGTAG
CACCGCCTACATACCTCGCTCTGCTAATCCTGTTACCAGTGGCTGCTGCCAGTGGCGATAAGTCGTGTCT
TACCGGGTTGGACTCAAGACGATAGTTACCGGATAAGGCGCAGCGGTCGGGCTGAACGGGGGGTTCGTGC
ACACAGCCCAGCTTGGAGCGAACGACCTACACCGAACTGAGATACCTACAGCGTGAGCTATGAGAAAGCG
CCACGCTTCCCGAAGGGAGAAAGGCGGACAGGTATCCGGTAAGCGGCAGGGTCGGAACAGGAGAGCGCAC
GAGGGAGCTTCCAGGGGGAAACGCCTGGTATCTTTATAGTCCTGTCGGGTTTCGCCACCTCTGACTTGAG
CGTCGATTTTTGTGATGCTCGTCAGGGGGGCGGAGCCTATGGAAAAACGCCAGCAACGCGGCCTTTTTAC
GGTTCCTGGCCTTTTGCTGGCCTTTTGCTCACATGTTCTTAATTAACCTGCAGGCGTTACATAACTTACG
GTAAATGGCCCGCCTGGCTGACCGCCCAACGACCCCCGCCCATTGACGTCAATAATGACGTATGTTCCCA
TAGTAACGCCAATAGGGACTTTCCATTGACGTCAATGGGTGGAGTATTTACGGTAAACTGCCCACTTGGC
AGTACATCAAGTGTATCATATGCCAAGTACGCCCCCTATTGACGTCAATGACGGTAAATGGCCCGCCTGG
CATTATGCCCAGTACATGACCTTATGGGACTTTCCTACTTGGCAGTACATCTACGTATTAGTCATCGCTA
TTACCATGATGATGCGGTTTTGGCAGTACATCAATGGGCGTGGATAGCGGTTTGACTCACGGGGATTTCC
AAGTCTCCACCCCATTGACGTCAATGGGAGTTTGTTTTGACTAGTGGAGCCGAGAGTAATTCATACAAAA
GGAGGGATCGCCTTCGCAAGGGGAGAGCCCAGGGACCGTCCCTAAATTCTCACAGACCCAAATCCCTGTA
GCCGCCCCACGACAGCGCGAGGAGCATGCGCCCAGGGCTGAGCGCGGGTAGATCAGAGCACACAAGCTCA
CAGTCCCCGGCGGTGGGGGGAGGGGCGCGCTGAGCGGGGGCCAGGGAGCTGGCGCGGGGCAAACTGGGAA
AGTGGTGTCGTGTGCTGGCTCCGCCCTCTTCCCGAGGGTGGGGGAGAACGGTATATAAGTGCGGTAGTCG
CCTTGGACGTTCTTTTTCGCAACGGGTTTGCCGTCAGAACGCAGGTGAGTGGCGGGTGTGGCTTCCGCGG
GCCCCGGAGCTGGAGCCCTGCTCTGAGCGGGCCGGGCTGATATGCGAGTGTCGTCCGCAGGGTTTAGCTG
TGAGCATTCCCACTTCGAGTGGCGGGCGGTGCGGGGGTGAGAGTGCGAGGCCTAGCGGCAACCCCGTAGC
CTCGCCTCGTGTCCGGCTTGAGGCCTAGCGTGGTGTCCGCCGCCGCGTGCCACTCCGGCCGCACTATGCG
TTTTTTGTCCTTGCTGCCCTCGATTGCCTTCCAGCAGCATGGGCTAACAAAGGGAGGGTGTGGGGCTCAC
TCTTAAGGAGCCCATGAAGCTTACGTTGGATAGGAATGGAAGGGCAGGAGGGGCGACTGGGGCCCGCCCG
CCTTCGGAGCACATGTCCGACGCCACCTGGATGGGGCGAGGCCTGTGGCTTTCCGAAGCAATCGGGCGTG
AGTTTAGCCTACCTGGGCCATGTGGCCCTAGCACTGGGCACGGTCTGGCCTGGCGGTGCCGCGTTCCCTT
GCCTCCCAACAAGGGTGAGGCCGTCCCGCCCGGCACCAGTTGCTTGCGCGGAAAGATGGCCGCTCCCGGG
GCCCTGTTGCAAGGAGCTCAAAATGGAGGACGCGGCAGCCCGGTGGAGCGGGCGGGTGAGTCACCCACAC
AAAGGAAGAGGGCCTTGCCCCTCGCCGGCCGCTGCTTCCTGTGACCCCGTGGTCTATCGGCCGCATAGTC
ACCTCGGGCTTCTCTTGAGCACCGCTCGTCGCGGCGGGGGGAGGGGATCTAATGGCGTTGGAGTTTGTTC
ACATTTGGTGGGTGGAGACTAGTCAGGCCAGCCTGGCGCTGGAAGTCATTCTTGGAATTTGCCCCTTTGA
GTTTGGAGCGAGGCTAATTCTCAAGCCTCTTAGCGGTTCAAAGGTATTTTCTAAACCCGTTTCCAGGTGT
TGTGAAAGCCACCGCTAATTCAAAGCAATCCGGAGTATACGGATCCCGTACGCCTAGGAGCAGGTTTCCC
CAATGACACAAAACGTGCAACTTGAAACTCCGCCTGGTCTTTCCAGGTCTAGAGGGGTAACACTTTGTAC
TGCGTTTGGCTCCACGCTCGATCCACTGGCGAGTGTTAGTAACAGCACTGTTGCTTCGTAGCGGAGCATG
ACGGCCGTGGGAACTCCTCCTTGGTAACAAGGACCCACGGGGCCAAAAGCCACGCCCACACGGGCCCGTC
ATGTGTGCAACCCCAGCACGGCGACTTTACTGCGAAACCCACTTTAAAGTGACATTGAAACTGGTACCCA
CACACTGGTGACAGGCTAAGGATGCCCTTCAGGTACCCCGAGGTAACACGCGACACTCGGGATCTGAGAA
GGGGACTGGGGCTTCTATAAAAGCGCTCGGTTTAAAAAGCTTCTATGCCTGAATAGGTGACCGGAGGTCG
GCACCTTTCCTTTGCAATTACTGACCCTATGAATACACTGACTGTTTGACAATTAATCATCGGCATAGTA
TATCGGCATAGTATAATACGACTCACTATAGGAGGGCCACCATGATTGAACAAGATGGATTGCACGCAGG
TTCTCCGGCCGCTTGGGTGGAGAGGCTATTCGGCTATGACTGGGCACAACAGACAATCGGCTGCTCTGAT
GCCGCCGTGTTCCGGCTGTCAGCGCAGGGGCGCCCGGTTCTTTTTGTCAAGACCGACCTGTCCGGTGCCC
TGAATGAACTGCAAGACGAGGCAGCGCGGCTATCGTGGCTGGCCACGACGGGCGTTCCTTGCGCAGCTGT
GCTCGACGTTGTCACTGAAGCGGGAAGGGACTGGCTGCTATTGGGCGAAGTGCCGGGGCAGGATCTCCTG
TCATCTCACCTTGCTCCTGCCGAGAAAGTATCCATCATGGCTGATGCAATGCGGCGGCTGCATACGCTTG
ATCCGGCTACCTGCCCATTCGACCACCAAGCGAAACATCGCATCGAGCGAGCACGTACTCGGATGGAAGC
CGGTCTTGTCGATCAGGATGATCTGGACGAAGAGCATCAGGGGCTCGCGCCAGCCGAACTGTTCGCCAGG
CTCAAGGCGAGCATGCCCGACGGCGAGGATCTCGTCGTGACACATGGCGATGCCTGCTTGCCGAATATCA
TGGTGGAAAATGGCCGCTTTTCTGGATTCATCGACTGTGGCCGGCTGGGTGTGGCGGACCGCTATCAGGA
CATAGCGTTGGCTACCCGTGATATTGCTGAAGAGCTTGGCGGCGAATGGGCTGACCGCTTCCTCGTGCTT
TACGGTATCGCCGCTCCCGATTCGCAGCGCATCGCCTTCTATCGCCTTCTTGACGAGTTCTTCTGAGCGG
GACTCTGGGGTTCGAAATGACCGACCAAGCGAATTCGCTAGGATTATCCCTAATACCTGCCACCCCACTC
TTAATCAGTGGTGGAAGAACGGTCTCAGAACTGTTTGTTTCAATTGGCCATTTAAGTTTAGTAGTAAAAG
ACTGGTTAATGATAACAATGCATCGTAAAACCTTCAGAAGGAAAGGAGAATGTTTTGTGGACCACTTTGG
TTTTCTTTTTTGCGTGTGGCAGTTTTAAGTTATTAGTTTTTAAAATCAGTACTTTTTAATGGAAACAACT
TGACCAAAAATTTGTCACAGAATTTTGAGACCCATTAAAAAAGTTAAATGAGAAACCTGTGTGTTCCTTT
GGTCAACACCGAGACATTTAGGTGAAAGACATCTAATTCTGGTTTTACGAATCTGGAAACTTCTTGAAAA
TGTAATTCTTGAGTTAACACTTCTGGGTGGAGAATAGGGTTGTTTTCCCCCCACATAATTGGAAGGGGAA
GGAATATCATTTAAAGCTATGGGAGGGTTGCTTTGATTACAACACTGGAGAGAAATGCAGCATGTTGCTG
ATTGCCTGTCACTAAAACAGGCCAAAAACTGAGTCCTTGGGTTGCATAGAAAGCTG
