>Addgene plasmid #68774 | pVITRO1-SS-257 | addgene partial sequence | sequence record 124996 | EBV-rev 5'-GTGGTTTGTCCAAACTCATC-3'
TAGCTTAACAATTAATTAACATATCGAGATCGAAATCGTCCAGAGCATCGGAGCCGAGCATGTCCAGATC
AAAGTCATCCAATGCGTCGCTTCCCAACATATCCAGGTCAAAGTCATCGAGGGCATCAGAACCCAGCATG
TCGAGATCGAAATCGTCCAGCGCGTCGGCGCGCCCTCCGCTGCCCTTCTCGGTCATGGTGCAATTATGGA
CGACAACCTGGTTGGCAAGCAAAAACTGATGATCAGAATCATCAGATAAAGTAATCCCATAATAATCGTC
TTCCTTCAATTCTTGTAACTCGAAATAAAATCCGCGGCACTCACGTGCAAAAGCAGCGGCGGGAGCAGGC
CTGAATTTTTTAGAGCCGGCACACTTCGAAAGAACGTTAAGCAAAACGGATCCGCCTCCGGACCCGCCAC
CAGATCCACCTCCGGACCCACCTCCTGAGCCTCCACCTGATCCGCCCCCAGATCCCCTCAGGTGGGTTTT
CAGGTGGCGTTTGAGGCTGGCGCCCACGGAGAAGTTGCGCATGCAGATCCGACACTGAAATGGTTTTTCT
CCAGTGTGTGTTCTAAGGTGATTTGTAAGATGTGGCCTCTGGCTAAAATTTCGCATACAGATGCGGCACT
GGAAGGGTTTTTCGCCGGTGTGGGTGCGGGTATGGCGGTGCAGATGATCTTTCTTAGAAAAGTTTCTCAT
GCAGATTCTGCACTGGAAAGGTCTCTCCCCGTCCTTCTGCCTCAGATGAGTCTTAAGGTGTCTATCCAAG
TTCACTGTCTGGCTAAAGTTGCGCATGCAAATTCGACACTGAAATGGTTTTTCGCCGGTATGAGTCCGCA
GGTGGTTTTCAAGCACTTCTCTGCGAGAAAAGTTTCGCATGC
