>Addgene plasmid #68774 | pVITRO1-SS-257 | addgene partial sequence | sequence record 124997 | FMDV-IRES-R 5'-CTCCGCTACGAAGCAACAGT-3'
GAGCGTGGAGCCAAACGCAGTACAAAGTGTTACCCCTCTAGACCTGGAAAGACCAGGCGGAGTTTCAAGT
TGCACGTTTTGTGTCATTGGGGAAACCTGCTCCTAGGCGTACGGGATCCGTATACTCCGGATTGCTTTGA
ATTAGCGGTGGCTTTCACAACACCTGGAAACGGGTTTAGAAAATACCTTTGAACCGCTAAGAGGCTTGAG
AATTAGCCTCGCTCCAAACTCAAAGGGGCAAATTCCAAGAATGACTTCCAGCGCCAGGCTGGCCTGACTA
GTCTCCACCCACCAAATGTGAACAAACTCCAACGCCATTAGATCCCCTCCCCCCGCCGCGACGAGCGGTG
CTCAAGAGAAGCCCGAGGTGACTATGCGGCCGATAGACCACGGGGTCACAGGAAGCAGCGGCCGGCGAGG
GGCAAGGCCCTCTTCCTTTGTGTGGGTGACTCACCCGCCCGCTCCACCGGGCTGCCGCGTCCTCCATTTT
GAGCTCCTTGCAACAGGGCCCCGGGAGCGGCCATCTTTCCGCGCAAGCAACTGGTGCCGGGCGGGACGGC
CTCACCCTTGTTGGGAGGCAAGGGAACGCGGCACCGCCAGGCCAGACCGTGCCCAGTGCTAGGGCCACAT
GGCCCAGGTAGGCTAAACTCACGCCCGATTGCTTCGGAAAGCCACAGGCCTCGCCCCATCCAGGTGGCGT
CGGACATGTGCTCCGAAGGCGGGCGGGCCCCAGTCGCCCCTCCTGCCCTTCCATTCCTATCCAACGTAAG
CTTCATGGGCTCCTTAAGAGTGAGCCCCACACCCTCCCTTTGTTAGCCC
